Addgene plasmid #78316: MetNI (Lm)
Purpose: Methionine ABC Transporter
Depositing lab: Douglas Rees. Depositing organization: California Institute of Technology. Publication: The high-affinity E. coli methionine ABC transporter: structure and allosteric regulation. Kadaba NS, Kaiser JT, Johnson E, Lee A, Rees DC. Science. 2008 Jul 11;321(5886):250-3. doi: 10.1126/science.1157987. PubMed 18621668.
Backbone
  Vector backbone: pET19b
  Backbone manufacturer: Novagen
  Backbone size w/o insert (bp): 5791
  Total vector size (bp): 7471
  Modifications to backbone: Added extra 10x Histidine Tag to accomodate second insert (MetN)
  Vector type: Bacterial Expression
Growth in bacteria
  Bacterial resistance: Ampicillin, 100 μg/mL
  Growth temperature: 37°C
  Growth strain: DH5alpha
  Copy number: Unknown
Gene/Insert 1
  Gene/Insert name: MetI
  Species: E. coli
  Insert size (bp): 651
  Promoter: T7 Promoter
  Tag / fusion protein: 6x Histidine Tag (C terminal on insert)
  Cloning method: Unknown
  Sequencing primers: 5′ T7 Forward; 3′ T7 Reverse
Gene/Insert 2
  Gene/Insert name: MetN
  Species: E. coli
  Insert size (bp): 1029
  Promoter: T7 Promoter
  Tag / fusion protein: 10x Histidine Tag (N terminal on insert)
  Cloning method: Unknown
  Sequencing primers: 5′ T7 Forward; 3′ T7 Reverse
Terms and licenses: Academic/Nonprofit Terms; Industry Terms: Not Available to Industry
How to cite: MetNI (Lm) was a gift from Douglas Rees (Addgene plasmid # 78316 ; http://n2t.net/addgene:78316 ; RRID:Addgene_78316)
