[The description below was written by a language model from this plasmid's Addgene catalogue record and pLannotate feature annotations shown in this document.]
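Description:
MetNI (Lm) is a 7,471 bp bacterial expression plasmid built on Novagen's pET19b backbone for co-production of two subunits of the Escherichia coli methionine ABC importer. It replicates through a pBR322-type ColE1 origin accompanied by the bom region and the rop gene, which moderates copy number (the record lists copy number as unknown). Selection is by ampicillin through the β-lactamase gene. Several short tetracycline-resistance fragments and a tet promoter in the annotation are non-functional remnants of the pBR322 ancestry. The vector also carries lacI with its own promoter.

The payload consists of two tandem, independent expression cassettes in the same orientation. Each has a T7 promoter, a lac operator, the phage T7 gene 10 ribosome binding site and a T7 terminator. The first cassette encodes MetI (651 bp), the transmembrane permease subunit, with a C-terminal 6xHis tag. The second encodes MetN (1,029 bp), the ATP-binding subunit that couples energy to transport, with an N-terminal 10xHis tag that the depositor added to the backbone along with the second cassette. The annotation software labels only part of this tag region, and as a fragment of a different composite tag. The small "SET1" fragments downstream of each gene are probably just matches to vector sequence ahead of the terminators.

Transcription requires a host supplying T7 RNA polymerase and is held off by Lac repressor until induction with IPTG. The histidine tags allow affinity purification of the assembled complex. The associated publication concerns the transporter's structure and allosteric regulation. The record does not explain the "(Lm)" suffix.
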