Features (pLannotate 1.2.2; 27 found; start..end, strand, type, name):
    290..311     -  protein_bind   CAP binding site: CAP binding activates transcription in the presence of cAMP. E. coli catabolite activator protein
    324..1406    -  CDS            lacI: lac repressor; lacI; The lac repressor binds to the lac operator to inhibit transcription in E. coli. This inhibition can be relieved by adding lactose or isopropyl-β-D-thiogalactopyranoside (IPTG).
   1407..1484    -  promoter       lacI promoter: lacI
   1492..1585    -  CDS            TcR (fragment): tetracycline efflux protein; tet; confers resistance to tetracycline
   1600..1618    +  promoter       T7 promoter: promoter for bacteriophage T7 RNA polymerase
   1619..1643    +  protein_bind   lac operator: The lac repressor binds to the lac operator to inhibit transcription in E. coli. This inhibition can be relieved by adding lactose or isopropyl-β-D-thiogalactopyranoside (IPTG). lac repressor encoded by lacI
   1658..1680    +  RBS            RBS: efficient ribosome binding site from bacteriophage T7 gene 10 (Olins and Rangwala, 1989)
   1688..2338    +  CDS            metI: METI_ECOLI - Also known as yaeE. Experimental evidence at protein level: Swiss-Prot protein existence level 1. (Microbial infection) Probably transports the toxic C- terminal region of CdiA from E.coli strain MHI813 across the inner membrane to the cytoplasm, where CdiA has a toxic effect. Toxin transport is strain-specific, mutations in this gene do not confer resistance to several other tested CdiA toxins. From Escherichia coli (strain K12).
   2345..2362    +  CDS            9xHis (fragment): 9xHis affinity tag
   2372..2421    +  CDS            SET1 (fragment): solubility-enhancement tag derived from T7 phage gene 10B
   2429..2476    +  terminator     T7 terminator: transcription terminator for bacteriophage T7 RNA polymerase
   2518..2536    +  promoter       T7 promoter: promoter for bacteriophage T7 RNA polymerase
   2537..2561    +  protein_bind   lac operator: The lac repressor binds to the lac operator to inhibit transcription in E. coli. This inhibition can be relieved by adding lactose or isopropyl-β-D-thiogalactopyranoside (IPTG). lac repressor encoded by lacI
   2576..2598    +  RBS            RBS: efficient ribosome binding site from bacteriophage T7 gene 10 (Olins and Rangwala, 1989)
   2611..2628    +  CDS            capTEV™ (fragment): composite tag for in vivo biotinylation, TEV protease cleavage, and 6xHis tagging
   2674..3702    +  CDS            metN: METN_ECOLI - Also known as abc. Experimental evidence at protein level: Swiss-Prot protein existence level 1. Part of the ABC transporter complex MetNIQ involved in methionine import (PubMed:12169620, PubMed:12218041, PubMed:12819857, PubMed:18621668, PubMed:30352853). Responsible for energy coupling to the transport system (PubMed:18621668, PubMed:25678706). It has also been shown to be involved in formyl-L-methionine transport (PubMed:12819857). From Escherichia coli (strain K12).
   3718..3767    +  CDS            SET1 (fragment): solubility-enhancement tag derived from T7 phage gene 10B
   3775..3822    +  terminator     T7 terminator: transcription terminator for bacteriophage T7 RNA polymerase
   3845..3949    -  CDS            TcR (fragment): tetracycline efflux protein; tet; confers resistance to tetracycline
   3997..4025    -  promoter       tet promoter: E. coli promoter for tetracycline efflux protein gene
   4138..4242    +  promoter       AmpR promoter: bla
   4243..5103    +  CDS            AmpR: β-lactamase; bla; confers resistance to ampicillin, carbenicillin, and related antibiotics
   5274..5862    +  rep_origin     ori: high-copy-number ColE1/pMB1/pBR322/pUC origin of replication
   6048..6190    -  misc_feature   bom: basis of mobility region from pBR322
   6292..6483    -  CDS            rop: Rop protein, which maintains plasmids at low copy number; rop
   6500..6880    +  CDS            YPB1_ECOLX: Protein predicted: Swiss-Prot protein existence level 4. From Escherichia coli.
   7122..275     -  CDS            TcR (fragment) (across the origin): tetracycline efflux protein; tet; confers resistance to tetracycline
>Addgene plasmid #78316 | MetNI (Lm) | depositor full sequence | sequence record 152938 | MetNI
TAATGGCCTGCTTCTCGCCGAAACGTTTGGTGGCGGGACCAGTGACGAAGGCTTGAGCGAGGGCGTGCAA
GATTCCGAATACCGCAAGCGACAGGCCGATCATCGTCGCGCTCCAGCGAAAGCGGTCCTCGCCGAAAATG
ACCCAGAGCGCTGCCGGCACCTGTCCTACGAGTTGCATGATAAAGAAGACAGTCATAAGTGCGGCGACGA
TAGTCATGCCCCGCGCCCACCGGAAGGAGCTGACTGGGTTGAAGGCTCTCAAGGGCATCGGTCGAGATCC
CGGTGCCTAATGAGTGAGCTAACTTACATTAATTGCGTTGCGCTCACTGCCCGCTTTCCAGTCGGGAAAC
CTGTCGTGCCAGCTGCATTAATGAATCGGCCAACGCGCGGGGAGAGGCGGTTTGCGTATTGGGCGCCAGG
GTGGTTTTTCTTTTCACCAGTGAGACGGGCAACAGCTGATTGCCCTTCACCGCCTGGCCCTGAGAGAGTT
GCAGCAAGCGGTCCACGCTGGTTTGCCCCAGCAGGCGAAAATCCTGTTTGATGGTGGTTAACGGCGGGAT
ATAACATGAGCTGTCTTCGGTATCGTCGTATCCCACTACCGAGATATCCGCACCAACGCGCAGCCCGGAC
TCGGTAATGGCGCGCATTGCGCCCAGCGCCATCTGATCGTTGGCAACCAGCATCGCAGTGGGAACGATGC
CCTCATTCAGCATTTGCATGGTTTGTTGAAAACCGGACATGGCACTCCAGTCGCCTTCCCGTTCCGCTAT
CGGCTGAATTTGATTGCGAGTGAGATATTTATGCCAGCCAGCCAGACGCAGACGCGCCGAGACAGAACTT
AATGGGCCCGCTAACAGCGCGATTTGCTGGTGACCCAATGCGACCAGATGCTCCACGCCCAGTCGCGTAC
CGTCTTCATGGGAGAAAATAATACTGTTGATGGGTGTCTGGTCAGAGACATCAAGAAATAACGCCGGAAC
ATTAGTGCAGGCAGCTTCCACAGCAATGGCATCCTGGTCATCCAGCGGATAGTTAATGATCAGCCCACTG
ACGCGTTGCGCGAGAAGATTGTGCACCGCCGCTTTACAGGCTTCGACGCCGCTTCGTTCTACCATCGACA
CCACCACGCTGGCACCCAGTTGATCGGCGCGAGATTTAATCGCCGCGACAATTTGCGACGGCGCGTGCAG
GGCCAGACTGGAGGTGGCAACGCCAATCAGCAACGACTGTTTGCCCGCCAGTTGTTGTGCCACGCGGTTG
GGAATGTAATTCAGCTCCGCCATCGCCGCTTCCACTTTTTCCCGCGTTTTCGCAGAAACGTGGCTGGCCT
GGTTCACCACGCGGGAAACGGTCTGATAAGAGACACCGGCATACTCTGCGACATCGTATAACGTTACTGG
TTTCACATTCACCACCCTGAATTGACTCTCTTCCGGGCGCTATCATGCCATACCGCGAAAGGTTTTGCGC
CATTCGATGGTGTCCGGGATCTCGACGCTCTCCCTTATGCGACTCCTGCATTAGGAAGCAGCCCAGTAGT
AGGTTGAGGCCGTTGAGCACCGCCGCCGCAAGGAATGGTGCATGCCGATCCCGCGAAATTAATACGACTC
ACTATAGGGGAATTGTGAGCGGATAACAATTCCCCTCTAGAAATAATTTTGTTTAACTTTAAGAAGGAGA
TATACATATGTCTGAGCCGATGATGTGGCTGCTGGTTCGTGGCGTATGGGAAACGCTGGCAATGACCTTC
GTATCCGGTTTTTTTGGCTTTGTGATTGGTCTGCCGGTTGGCGTTCTGCTTTATGTCACGCGTCCGGGGC
AAATTATTGCTAACGCGAAGCTGTATCGTACCGTTTCTGCGATTGTGAACATTTTCCGTTCCATCCCGTT
CATTATCTTGCTTGTATGGATGATTCCGTTTACCCGCGTTATTGTCGGTACATCGATTGGTTTGCAGGCA
GCGATTGTTCCGTTAACCGTTGGTGCAGCACCGTTTATTGCCCGTATGGTCGAGAACGCTCTGCTGGAGA
TCCCAACCGGGTTAATTGAAGCTTCCCGCGCAATGGGTGCCACGCCGATGCAGATCGTCCGTAAGGTGCT
GTTACCGGAAGCGCTGCCGGGTCTGGTGAATGCGGCAACTATCACCCTGATTACCCTGGTCGGTTATTCC
GCGATGGGTGGTGCAGTCGGTGCCGGTGGTTTAGGTCAGATTGGCTATCAGTATGGCTACATCGGCTATA
ACGCGACGGTGATGAATACGGTACTGGTATTGCTGGTCATTCTGGTTTATTTAATTCAGTTCGCAGGCGA
CCGCATCGTCCGGGCTGTCACTCGCAAGTGAGAGCACCACCACCACCACCACTGAGATCCGGCTGCTAAC
AAAGCCCGAAAGGAAGCTGAGTTGGCTGCTGCCACCGCTGAGCAATAACTAGCATAACCCCTTGGGGCCT
CTAAACGGGTCTTGAGGGGTTTTTTGCTGAAAGGAGGAACTATATCCAGATCTCGATCCCGCGAAATTAA
TACGACTCACTATAGGGGAATTGTGAGCGGATAACAATTCCCCTCTAGAAATAATTTTGTTTAACTTTAA
GAAGGAGATATACCATGGGCCATCATCATCATCATCATCATCATCATCACAGCAGCGGCCATATCGACGA
CGACGACAAGCATATGATAAAACTTTCGAATATCACCAAAGTGTTCCACCAGGGCACCCGCACCATCCAG
GCGTTGAACAACGTCAGCCTGCATGTGCCAGCTGGACAAATTTATGGCGTTATCGGTGCCTCAGGCGCGG
GTAAGAGTACGCTTATACGTTGTGTAAACCTGCTGGAGCGCCCAACCGAGGGTAGCGTGCTGGTCGATGG
CCAGGAACTGACCACGCTGTCAGAATCCGAGTTGACCAAAGCTCGCCGCCAGATTGGTATGATTTTCCAG
CATTTTAACCTGCTCTCTTCGCGTACTGTTTTTGGCAACGTGGCTCTGCCGCTGGAGCTGGACAACACAC
CGAAAGACGAGGTCAAACGTCGCGTGACGGAATTGCTGTCATTGGTTGGTCTTGGCGATAAGCATGATAG
CTACCCGTCGAATCTTTCCGGTGGGCAGAAACAACGTGTGGCAATTGCCCGTGCGTTAGCCAGCAATCCC
AAAGTATTGCTGTGTGATGAAGCCACCAGCGCGCTGGACCCGGCAACGACACGTTCTATTCTCGAACTGC
TGAAAGACATCAACCGCCGTCTGGGGTTGACGATTCTGTTGATCACCCACGAAATGGACGTTGTGAAGCG
CATTTGTGATTGCGTGGCGGTCATCAGCAATGGAGAACTGATCGAGCAGGACACGGTAAGTGAAGTGTTC
TCGCATCCGAAAACGCCGCTGGCGCAGAAGTTTATTCAGTCGACCCTGCATCTGGATATCCCGGAAGATT
ACCAGGAACGTCTGCAAGCGGAGCCATTTACTGACTGCGTGCCGATGCTGCGTCTGGAGTTTACCGGTCA
ATCGGTCGATGCCCCACTGCTTTCTGAAACCGCGCGTCGTTTCAACGTCAACAACAACATTATTAGCGCG
CAGATGGATTACGCCGGTGGCGTTAAGTTCGGCATCATGCTGACTGAAATGCACGGCACACAACAAGATA
CGCAAGCCGCCATTGCCTGGCTGCAGGAACACCATGTAAAAGTAGAGGTACTGGGTTATGTCTGACTCGA
GGATCCGGCTGCTAACAAAGCCCGAAAGGAAGCTGAGTTGGCTGCTGCCACCGCTGAGCAATAACTAGCA
TAACCCCTTGGGGCCTCTAAACGGGTCTTGAGGGGTTTTTTGCTGAAAGGAGGAACTATATCCGGATATC
CCGCAAGAGGCCCGGCAGTACCGGCATAACCAAGCCTATGCCTACAGCATCCAGGGTGACGGTGCCGAGG
ATGACGATGAGCGCATTGTTAGATTTCATACACGGTGCCTGACTGCGTTAGCAATTTAACTGTGATAAAC
TACCGCATTAAAGCTTATCGATGATAAGCTGTCAAACATGAGAATTCTTGAAGACGAAAGGGCCTCGTGA
TACGCCTATTTTTATAGGTTAATGTCATGATAATAATGGTTTCTTAGACGTCAGGTGGCACTTTTCGGGG
AAATGTGCGCGGAACCCCTATTTGTTTATTTTTCTAAATACATTCAAATATGTATCCGCTCATGAGACAA
TAACCCTGATAAATGCTTCAATAATATTGAAAAAGGAAGAGTATGAGTATTCAACATTTCCGTGTCGCCC
TTATTCCCTTTTTTGCGGCATTTTGCCTTCCTGTTTTTGCTCACCCAGAAACGCTGGTGAAAGTAAAAGA
TGCTGAAGATCAGTTGGGTGCACGAGTGGGTTACATCGAACTGGATCTCAACAGCGGTAAGATCCTTGAG
AGTTTTCGCCCCGAAGAACGTTTTCCAATGATGAGCACTTTTAAAGTTCTGCTATGTGGCGCGGTATTAT
CCCGTGTTGACGCCGGGCAAGAGCAACTCGGTCGCCGCATACACTATTCTCAGAATGACTTGGTTGAGTA
CTCACCAGTCACAGAAAAGCATCTTACGGATGGCATGACAGTAAGAGAATTATGCAGTGCTGCCATAACC
ATGAGTGATAACACTGCGGCCAACTTACTTCTGACAACGATCGGAGGACCGAAGGAGCTAACCGCTTTTT
TGCACAACATGGGGGATCATGTAACTCGCCTTGATCGTTGGGAACCGGAGCTGAATGAAGCCATACCAAA
CGACGAGCGTGACACCACGATGCCTGCAGCAATGGCAACAACGTTGCGCAAACTATTAACTGGCGAACTA
CTTACTCTAGCTTCCCGGCAACAATTAATAGACTGGATGGAGGCGGATAAAGTTGCAGGACCACTTCTGC
GCTCGGCCCTTCCGGCTGGCTGGTTTATTGCTGATAAATCTGGAGCCGGTGAGCGTGGGTCTCGCGGTAT
CATTGCAGCACTGGGGCCAGATGGTAAGCCCTCCCGTATCGTAGTTATCTACACGACGGGGAGTCAGGCA
ACTATGGATGAACGAAATAGACAGATCGCTGAGATAGGTGCCTCACTGATTAAGCATTGGTAACTGTCAG
ACCAAGTTTACTCATATATACTTTAGATTGATTTAAAACTTCATTTTTAATTTAAAAGGATCTAGGTGAA
GATCCTTTTTGATAATCTCATGACCAAAATCCCTTAACGTGAGTTTTCGTTCCACTGAGCGTCAGACCCC
GTAGAAAAGATCAAAGGATCTTCTTGAGATCCTTTTTTTCTGCGCGTAATCTGCTGCTTGCAAACAAAAA
AACCACCGCTACCAGCGGTGGTTTGTTTGCCGGATCAAGAGCTACCAACTCTTTTTCCGAAGGTAACTGG
CTTCAGCAGAGCGCAGATACCAAATACTGTCCTTCTAGTGTAGCCGTAGTTAGGCCACCACTTCAAGAAC
TCTGTAGCACCGCCTACATACCTCGCTCTGCTAATCCTGTTACCAGTGGCTGCTGCCAGTGGCGATAAGT
CGTGTCTTACCGGGTTGGACTCAAGACGATAGTTACCGGATAAGGCGCAGCGGTCGGGCTGAACGGGGGG
TTCGTGCACACAGCCCAGCTTGGAGCGAACGACCTACACCGAACTGAGATACCTACAGCGTGAGCTATGA
GAAAGCGCCACGCTTCCCGAAGGGAGAAAGGCGGACAGGTATCCGGTAAGCGGCAGGGTCGGAACAGGAG
AGCGCACGAGGGAGCTTCCAGGGGGAAACGCCTGGTATCTTTATAGTCCTGTCGGGTTTCGCCACCTCTG
ACTTGAGCGTCGATTTTTGTGATGCTCGTCAGGGGGGCGGAGCCTATGGAAAAACGCCAGCAACGCGGCC
TTTTTACGGTTCCTGGCCTTTTGCTGGCCTTTTGCTCACATGTTCTTTCCTGCGTTATCCCCTGATTCTG
TGGATAACCGTATTACCGCCTTTGAGTGAGCTGATACCGCTCGCCGCAGCCGAACGACCGAGCGCAGCGA
GTCAGTGAGCGAGGAAGCGGAAGAGCGCCTGATGCGGTATTTTCTCCTTACGCATCTGTGCGGTATTTCA
CACCGCATATATGGTGCACTCTCAGTACAATCTGCTCTGATGCCGCATAGTTAAGCCAGTATACACTCCG
CTATCGCTACGTGACTGGGTCATGGCTGCGCCCCGACACCCGCCAACACCCGCTGACGCGCCCTGACGGG
CTTGTCTGCTCCCGGCATCCGCTTACAGACAAGCTGTGACCGTCTCCGGGAGCTGCATGTGTCAGAGGTT
TTCACCGTCATCACCGAAACGCGCGAGGCAGCTGCGGTAAAGCTCATCAGCGTGGTCGTGAAGCGATTCA
CAGATGTCTGCCTGTTCATCCGCGTCCAGCTCGTTGAGTTTCTCCAGAAGCGTTAATGTCTGGCTTCTGA
TAAAGCGGGCCATGTTAAGGGCGGTTTTTTCCTGTTTGGTCACTGATGCCTCCGTGTAAGGGGGATTTCT
GTTCATGGGGGTAATGATACCGATGAAACGAGAGAGGATGCTCACGATACGGGTTACTGATGATGAACAT
GCCCGGTTACTGGAACGTTGTGAGGGTAAACAACTGGCGGTATGGATGCGGCGGGACCAGAGAAAAATCA
CTCAGGGTCAATGCCAGCGCTTCGTTAATACAGATGTAGGTGTTCCACAGGGTAGCCAGCAGCATCCTGC
GATGCAGATCCGGAACATAATGGTGCAGGGCGCTGACTTCCGCGTTTCCAGACTTTACGAAACACGGAAA
CCGAAGACCATTCATGTTGTTGCTCAGGTCGCAGACGTTTTGCAGCAGCAGTCGCTTCACGTTCGCTCGC
GTATCGGTGATTCATTCTGCTAACCAGTAAGGCAACCCCGCCAGCCTAGCCGGGTCCTCAACGACAGGAG
CACGATCATGCGCACCCGTGGCCAGGACCCAACGCTGCCCGAGATGCGCCGCGTGCGGCTGCTGGAGATG
GCGGACGCGATGGATATGTTCTGCCAAGGGTTGGTTTGCGCATTCACAGTTCTCCGCAAGAATTGATTGG
CTCCAATTCTTGGAGTGGTGAATCCGTTAGCGAGGTGCCGCCGGCTTCCATTCAGGTCGAGGTGGCCCGG
CTCCATGCACCGCGACGCAACGCGGGGAGGCAGACAAGGTATAGGGCGGCGCCTACAATCCATGCCAACC
CGTTCCATGTGCTCGCCGAGGCGGCATAAATCGCCGTGACGATCAGCGGTCCAGTGATCGAAGTTAGGCT
GGTAAGAGCCGCGAGCGATCCTTGAAGCTGTCCCTGATGGTCGTCATCTACCTGCCTGGACAGCATGGCC
TGCAACGCGGGCATCCCGATGCCGCCGGAAGCGAGAAGAATCATAATGGGGAAGGCCATCCAGCCTCGCG
TCGCGAACGCCAGCAAGACGTAGCCCAGCGCGTCGGCCGCCATGCCGGCGA
