>Addgene plasmid #78316 | MetNI (Lm) | addgene partial sequence | sequence record 150249 | LacI-R 5'-GGCATACTCTGCGACATCGT-3'
CATTCACCACCCTGAATTGACTCTCTTCCGGGCGCTATCATGCCATACCGCGAAAGGTTTTGCGCCATTC
GATGGTGTCCGGGATCTCGACGCTCTCCCTTATGCGACTCCTGCATTAGGAAGCAGCCCAGTAGTAGGTT
GAGGCCGTTGAGCACCGCCGCCGCAAGGAATGGTGCATGCCGATCCCGCGAAATTAATACGACTCACTAT
AGGGGAATTGTGAGCGGATAACAATTCCCCTCTAGAAATAATTTTGTTTAACTTTAAGAAGGAGATATAC
ATATGTCTGAGCCGATGATGTGGCTGCTGGTTCGTGGCGTATGGGAAACGCTGGCAATGACCTTCGTATC
CGGTTTTTTTGGCTTTGTGATTGGTCTGCCGGTTGGCGTTCTGCTTTATGTCACGCGTCCGGGGCAAATT
ATTGCTAACGCGAAGCTGTATCGTACCGTTTCTGCGATTGTGAACATTTTCCGTTCCATCCCGTTCATTA
TCTTGCTTGTATGGATGATTCCGTTTACCCGCGTTATTGTCGGTACATCGATTGGTTTGCAGGCAGCGAT
TGTTCCGTTAACCGTTGGTGCAGCACCGTTTATTGCCCGTATGGTCGAGAACGCTCTGCTGGAGATCCCA
ACCGGGTTAATTGAAGCTTCCCGCGCAATGGGTGCCACGCCGATGCAGATCGTCCGTAAGGTGCTGTTAC
CGGAAGCGCTGCCGGGTCTGGTGAATGCGGCAACTATCACCCTGATTACCCTGGTCGGTTATTCCGCGAT
GGGTGGTGCAGTCGGTGCCGGTGGTTTAGGTCAGATTGGCTATCAGTATGGCTACATCGGCTATAACGCG
ACGGTGATGAATACGGTACTGGTATTGCTGGTCATTCTGGTTTATTTAATTCAGTTCGCAGGCGACCGCA
TCGTCCGGGCTGTCACTCGCAAGTGAGAGCACCACCACCACCACCACTGAGATCCGGCTGCTAACAAAGC
CCGAAAGGAAGCTGAGTTGGCTGCTGC
