>Addgene plasmid #78316 | MetNI (Lm) | addgene partial sequence | sequence record 150254 | MoCloR 5'-gccacctgacgtctaagaaacc-3'
TTAACCTATAAAAATAGGCGTATCACGAGGCCCTTTCGTCTTCAAGAATTCTCATGTTTGACAGCTTATC
ATCGATAAGCTTTAATGCGGTAGTTTATCACAGTTAAATTGCTAACGCAGTCAGGCACCGTGTATGAAAT
CTAACAATGCGCTCATCGTCATCCTCGGCACCGTCACCCTGGATGCTGTAGGCATAGGCTTGGTTATGCC
GGTACTGCCGGGCCTCTTGCGGGATATCCGGATATAGTTCCTCCTTTCAGCAAAAAACCCCTCAAGACCC
GTTTAGAGGCCCCAAGGGGTTATGCTAGTTATTGCTCAGCGGTGGCAGCAGCCAACTCAGCTTCCTTTCG
GGCTTTGTTAGCAGCCGGATCCTCGAGTCAGACATAACCCAGTACCTCTACTTTTACATGGTGTTCCTGC
AGCCAGGCAATGGCGGCTTGCGTATCTTGTTGTGTGCCGTGCATTTCAGTCAGCATGATGCCGAACTTAA
CGCCACCGGCGTAATCCATCTGCGCGCTAATAATGTTGTTGTTGACGTTGAAACGACGCGCGGTTTCAGA
AAGCAGTGGGGCATCGACCGATTGACCGGTAAACTCCAGACGCAGCATCGGCACGCAGTCAGTAAATGGC
TCCGCTTGCAGACGTTCCTGGTAATCTTCCGGGATATCCAGATGCAGGGTCGACTGAATAAACTTCTGCG
CCAGCGGCGTTTTCGGATGCGAGAACACTTCACTTACCGTGTCCTGCTCGATCAGTTCTCCATTGCTGAT
GACCGCCACGCAATCACAAATGCGCTTCACAACGTCCATTTCGTGGGTGATCAACAGAATCGTCAACCCC
AGACGGCGGTTGATGTCTTTCAGCAGTTCGAGAATAGAACGTGTCGTTGCCGGGTCCAGCGCGCTGGTGG
CTTCATCACACAGCAATACTTTGGGATTGCTGGCTAA
