>Addgene plasmid #78316 | MetNI (Lm) | addgene partial sequence | sequence record 150257 | EcMetI-F1 5'-tataacgcgacggtgatgaa-3'
GGTCATTCTGGTTTATTTAATTCAGTTCGCAGGCGACCGCATCGTCCGGGCTGTCACTCGCAAGTGAGAG
CACCACCACCACCACCACTGAGATCCGGCTGCTAACAAAGCCCGAAAGGAAGCTGAGTTGGCTGCTGCCA
CCGCTGAGCAATAACTAGCATAACCCCTTGGGGCCTCTAAACGGGTCTTGAGGGGTTTTTTGCTGAAAGG
AGGAACTATATCCAGATCTCGATCCCGCGAAATTAATACGACTCACTATAGGGGAATTGTGAGCGGATAA
CAATTCCCCTCTAGAAATAATTTTGTTTAACTTTAAGAAGGAGATATACCATGGGCCATCATCATCATCA
TCATCATCATCATCACAGCAGCGGCCATATCGACGACGACGACAAGCATATGATAAAACTTTCGAATATC
ACCAAAGTGTTCCACCAGGGCACCCGCACCATCCAGGCGTTGAACAACGTCAGCCTGCATGTGCCAGCTG
GACAAATTTATGGCGTTATCGGTGCCTCAGGCGCGGGTAAGAGTACGCTTATACGTTGTGTAAACCTGCT
GGAGCGCCCAACCGAGGGTAGCGTGCTGGTCGATGGCCAGGAACTGACCACGCTGTCAGAATCCGAGTTG
ACCAAAGCTCGCCGCCAGATTGGTATGATTTTCCAGCATTTTAACCTGCTCTCTTCGCGTACTGTTTTTG
GCAACGTGGCTCTGCCGCTGGAGCTGGACAACACACCGAAAGACGAGGTCAAACGTCGCGTGACGGAATT
GCTGTCATTGGTTGGTCTTGGCGATAAGCATGATAGCTACCCGTCGAATCTTTCCGGTGGGCAGAAACAA
CGTGTGGCAATTGCCCGTGCGTTAGCCAGCAATCCCAAAGTATTGCTGTGTGATGAAGCCACCAGCGCGC
TGGACCCGGCAACGACACGTTCTATTCTCGAACTGCTGAAAGACATCAACCGCCGTCTGGGGTTGACGAT
TCTGTTGATCACCCACGAAATGGACGTTGTGAAGCGCATTTGTGATTGCGTGGCGGTCATCA
